>Addgene plasmid #191605 | E1_pENTR_L1-L4_NI_G1397-DddA11'-C | addgene full sequence | sequence record 379196 | Addgene NGS Result
TGAGCTGATACCGCTCGCCGCAGCCGAACGACCGAGCGCAGCGAGTCAGTGAGCGAGGAAGCGGAAGAGC
GCCCAATACGCAAACCGCCTCTCCCCGCGCGTTGGCCGATTCATTAATGCAGCTGGCACGACAGGTTTCC
CGACTGGAAAGCGGGCAGTGAGCGCAACGCAATTAATACGCGTACCGCTAGCCAGGAAGAGTTTGTAGAA
ACGCAAAAAGGCCATCCGTCAGGATGGCCTTCTGCTTAGTTTGATGCCTGGCAGTTTATGGCGGGCGTCC
TGCCCGCCACCCTCCGGGCCGTTGCTTCACAACGTTCAAATCCGCTCCCGGCGGATTTGTCCTACTCAGG
AGAGCGTTCACCGACAAACAACAGATAAAACGAAAGGCCCAGTCTTCCGACTGAGCCTTTCGTTTTATTT
GATGCCTGGCAGTTCCCTACTCTCGCGTTAACGCTAGCATGGATGTTTTCCCAGTCACGACGTTGTAAAA
CGACGGCCAGTCTTAAGCTCGGGCCCCAAATAATGATTTTATTTTGACTGATAGTGACCTGTTCGTTGCA
ACAAATTGATGAGCAATGCTTTTTTATAATGCCAACTTTGTACAAAAAAGCAGGCTTTTACCCATACGAT
GTTCCAGATTACGCTGATATCGCCGATCTACGCACGCTCGGCTACAGCCAGCAGCAACAGGAGAAGATCA
AACCGAAGGTTCGTTCGACAGTGGCGCAGCACCACGAGGCACTGGTCGGCCACGGGTTTACACACGCGCA
CATCGTTGCGTTAAGCCAACACCCGGCAGCGTTAGGGACCGTCGCTGTCAAGTATCAGGACATGATCGCA
GCGTTGCCAGAGGCGACACACGAAGCGATCGTTGGCGTCGGCAAACAGTGGTCCGGCGCACGCGCTCTGG
AGGCCTTGCTCACGGTGGCGGGAGAGTTGAGAGGTCCACCGTTACAGTTGGACACAGGCCAACTTCTCAA
GATTGCAAAACGTGGCGGCGTGACCGCAGTGGAGGCAGTGCATGCATGGCGCAATGCACTGACGGGTGCC
CCGCTCAAGGAGACGGGCGCCGCTACAGGGCGCGTCCCATTCGCCATTCAGGCTGCGCAACTGTTGGGAA
GGGCGATCGGTGCGGGCCTCTTCGCTATTACGCCAGCTGGCGAAAGGGGGATGTGCTGCAAGGCGATTAA
GTTGGGTAACGCCAGGGTTTTCCCAGTCACGACGTTGTAAAACGACGGCCAGTGAGCGCGCGTAATACGA
CTCACTATAGGGCGAATTGGGTACCGGGCCCCCCCTCGAGGTCCTCCAGCTTTTGTTCCCTTTAGTGAGG
GTTAATTGCGCGCTTGGCGTAATCATGGTCATAGCTGTTTCCTGTGTGAAATTGTTATCCGCTCACAATT
CCACACAACATACGAGCCGGAAGCATAAAGTGTAAAGCCTGGGGTGCCTAATGAGTGAGCTAACTCACAT
TAATTGCGTTGCGCTCACTGCCCGCTTTCCACCGGTCGTCTCCACCCCTGAGCAGGTAGTGGCTATTGCA
TCCAACATAGGGGGCAGACCCGCACTGGAGTCAATTGTTGCCCAGTTATCTCGCCCTGATCCGGCGTTGG
CCGCGTTGACCAACGACCACCTCGTCGCCTTGGCCTGCCTCGGCGGGCGTCCTGCGCTGGATGCAGTGAA
AAAGGGATTGGGGGGTTCTGCGATTCCAGTTAAGAGAGGAGCTACAGGAGAAACGAAAGTCTTTACTGGG
AATTCCAATTCTCCCAAATCACCGATTAAAGGCGGATGTAGTGGTGGTAGTACCAATCTTTCCGACATTA
TCGAGAAGGAAACAGGTAAACAACTCGTAATCCAAGAAAGCATACTGATGCTTCCTGAAGAGGTTGAAGA
GGTCATAGGGAACAAACCTGAAAGCGACATTTTGGTTCATACTGCCTATGATGAGTCTACAGATGAGAAC
GTGATGTTGCTAACCTCAGATGCACCTGAATACAAGCCATGGGCTTTAGTGATTCAGGATTCGAATGGAG
AGAACAAGATCAAGATGCTCTGATAACTCGAGCGATCCTCTAGACACCCAACTTTTCTATACAAAGTTGG
CATTATAAGAAAGCATTGCTTATCAATTTGTTGCAACGAACAGGTCACTATCAGTCAAAATAAAATCATT
ATTTGCCATCCAGCTGCAGGGCGGCCGCCCCTATAGTGAGTCGTATTACATGGTCATAGCTGTTTCCTGG
CAGCTCTGGCCCGTGTCTCAAAATCTCTGATGTTACATTGCACAAGATAAAAATATATCATCATGAACAA
TAAAACTGTCTGCTTACATAAACAGTAATACAAGGGGTGTTATGAGCCATATTCAACGGGAAACGTCGAG
GCCGCGATTAAATTCCAACATGGATGCTGATTTATATGGGTATAAATGGGCTCGCGATAATGTCGGGCAA
TCAGGTGCGACAATCTATCGCTTGTATGGGAAGCCCGATGCGCCAGAGTTGTTTCTGAAACATGGCAAAG
GTAGCGTTGCCAATGATGTTACAGATGAGATGGTCAGACTAAACTGGCTGACGGAATTTATGCCTCTTCC
GACCATCAAGCATTTTATCCGTACTCCTGATGATGCATGGTTACTCACCACTGCGATCCCCGGAAAAACA
GCATTCCAGGTATTAGAAGAATATCCTGATTCAGGTGAAAATATTGTTGATGCGCTGGCAGTGTTCCTGC
GCCGGTTGCATTCGATTCCTGTTTGTAATTGTCCTTTTAACAGCGATCGCGTATTTCGCCTTGCTCAGGC
GCAATCACGAATGAATAACGGTTTGGTTGATGCGAGTGATTTTGATGACGAGCGTAATGGCTGGCCTGTT
GAACAAGTCTGGAAAGAAATGCATAAACTTTTGCCATTCTCACCGGATTCAGTCGTCACTCATGGTGATT
TCTCACTTGATAACCTTATTTTTGACGAGGGGAAATTAATAGGTTGTATTGATGTTGGACGAGTCGGAAT
CGCAGACCGATACCAGGATCTTGCCATCCTATGGAACTGCCTCGGTGAGTTTTCTCCTTCATTACAGAAA
CGGCTTTTTCAAAAATATGGTATTGATAATCCTGATATGAATAAATTGCAGTTTCATTTGATGCTCGATG
AGTTTTTCTAATCAGAATTGGTTAATTGGTTGTAACACTGGCAGAGCATTACGCTGACTTGACGGGACGG
CGCAAGCTCATGACCAAAATCCCTTAACGTGAGTTACGCGTCGTTCCACTGAGCGTCAGACCCCGTAGAA
AAGATCAAAGGATCTTCTTGAGATCCTTTTTTTCTGCGCGTAATCTGCTGCTTGCAAACAAAAAAACCAC
CGCTACCAGCGGTGGTTTGTTTGCCGGATCAAGAGCTACCAACTCTTTTTCCGAAGGTAACTGGCTTCAG
CAGAGCGCAGATACCAAATACTGTTCTTCTAGTGTAGCCGTAGTTAGGCCACCACTTCAAGAACTCTGTA
GCACCGCCTACATACCTCGCTCTGCTAATCCTGTTACCAGTGGCTGCTGCCAGTGGCGATAAGTCGTGTC
TTACCGGGTTGGACTCAAGACGATAGTTACCGGATAAGGCGCAGCGGTCGGGCTGAACGGGGGGTTCGTG
CACACAGCCCAGCTTGGAGCGAACGACCTACACCGAACTGAGATACCTACAGCGTGAGCTATGAGAAAGC
GCCACGCTTCCCGAAGGGAGAAAGGCGGACAGGTATCCGGTAAGCGGCATGGTCGGAACAGGAGAGCGCA
CGAGGGAGCTTCCAGGGGGAAACGCCTGGTATCTTTATAGTCCTGTCGGGTTTCGCCACCTCTGACTTGA
GCGTCGATTTTTGTGATGCTCGTCAGGGGGGCGGAGCCTATGGAAAAACGCCAGCAACGCGGCCTTTTTA
CGGTTCCTGGCCTTTTGCTGGCCTTTTGCTCACATGTTCTTTCCTGCGTTATCCCCTGATTCTGTGGATA
ACCGTATTACCGCCTTTGAG
Features (pLannotate 1.2.2; 22 found; start..end, strand, type, name):
      1..67      +  rep_origin     RSF ori (fragment): Plasmids containing the RSF 1030 origin of replication can be propagated in E. coli cells that contain additional plasmids with compatible origins.
     69..161     +  CDS            lacI (fragment): lac repressor; lacI; The lac repressor binds to the lac operator to inhibit transcription in E. coli. This inhibition can be relieved by adding lactose or isopropyl-β-D-thiogalactopyranoside (IPTG).
    216..243     -  terminator     rrnB T2 terminator: transcription terminator T2 from the E. coli rrnB gene
    375..418     +  terminator     rrnB T1 terminator: Escherichia coli rrnB; transcription terminator T1 from the E. coli rrnB gene
    465..501     -  CDS            lacZα (fragment): LacZα fragment of β-galactosidase; lacZ fragment
    517..616     +  protein_bind   attL1: mutant version of attL; recombination site for the Gateway® LR reaction LR Clonase™
    619..645     +  CDS            3xHA (fragment): three tandem HA epitope tags
    655..1065    +  CDS            avrXa10 (fragment): AVX10_XANOO - Experimental evidence at protein level: Swiss-Prot protein existence level 1. Avirulence protein. Induces the hypersensitive response (HR)in rice plants carrying the resistance gene Xa10. Activity depends on the presence of the core repeat domains; replacement with repeat domains from other proteins (AvrBs3 of X.euvesicatoria (AC P14727) or AvrXa7 of this organism) does not elicit the HR. Probably acts as a transcription factor in its host plant (rice) to induce plant resistance or disease. From Xanthomonas oryzae pv. oryzae.
   1067..1085    -  rep_origin     f1 ori (fragment): f1 bacteriophage origin of replication; arrow indicates direction of (+) strand synthesis
   1090..1245    -  CDS            lacZα (fragment): LacZα fragment of β-galactosidase; lacZ fragment
   1253..1271    +  promoter       T7 promoter: promoter for bacteriophage T7 RNA polymerase
   1280..1303    -  misc_feature   MCS (fragment): pBluescript multiple cloning site
   1319..1337    -  promoter       T3 promoter: promoter for bacteriophage T3 RNA polymerase
   1382..1398    -  protein_bind   lac operator: The lac repressor binds to the lac operator to inhibit transcription in E. coli. This inhibition can be relieved by adding lactose or isopropyl-β-D-thiogalactopyranoside (IPTG). lac repressor encoded by lacI
   1406..1436    -  promoter       lac promoter: promoter for the E. coli lac operon
   1451..1472    -  protein_bind   CAP binding site: CAP binding activates transcription in the presence of cAMP. E. coli catabolite activator protein
   1571..1717    +  CDS            avrBs3 (fragment): AVRB3_XANEU - Experimental evidence at protein level: Swiss-Prot protein existence level 1. Avirulence protein. Acts as a transcription factor in C.annuum plants. In susceptible plants lacking the Bs3 resistance gene induces expression of a number of genes, including genes homologous to a family of auxin-induced genes, alpha-expansin genes, pectate lyase, anthocyanidin glucoside rhamnosyl transferase and at least one transcription factor, UPA20. Their expression leads to plant hypertrophy in mesophyll cells, probably mainly mediated by UPA20 (PubMed:17962565). In resistant plants induces the h
   1802..2050    +  CDS            UGI: UNGI_BPPB2 - Experimental evidence at protein level: Swiss-Prot protein existence level 1. This protein binds specifically and reversibly to the host uracil-DNA glycosylase, preventing removal of uracil residues from PBS2 DNA by the host uracil-excision repair system. From Bacillus phage PBS2 (Bacteriophage PBS2).
   2079..2174    -  protein_bind   attL4: mutant version of attL; recombination site for the Gateway® LR reaction LR Clonase™
   2200..2218    -  promoter       T7 promoter: promoter for bacteriophage T7 RNA polymerase
   2352..3161    +  CDS            KanR: aminoglycoside phosphotransferase; aph(3')-Ia; confers resistance to kanamycin in bacteria or G418 (Geneticin®) in eukaryotes
   3308..3896    +  rep_origin     ori: high-copy-number ColE1/pMB1/pBR322/pUC origin of replication
