[The description below was written by a language model from this plasmid's Addgene catalogue record and pLannotate feature annotations shown in this document.]
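Description:
E1_pENTR_L1-L4_NI_G1397-DddA11'-C is a 4.0 kb MultiSite Gateway entry clone used as the first module ("Entry clone 1") in assembling ptpTALECD_v2 vectors, a plastid-genome base editor system for plants. It is a bacterial cloning intermediate rather than an expression vector. It replicates in E. coli from a high-copy ColE1/pUC-type origin and is selected with kanamycin through the aph(3')-Ia gene. rrnB T1 and T2 terminators lie upstream of the Gateway cassette, as is usual in pENTR-type plasmids. The catalogue lists the backbone as "PINII", which the feature table does not clarify.

The payload lies between attL1 and attL4, the sites that direct its position and orientation when it is combined with other entry clones in an LR reaction. Reading from attL1, the annotation shows a short HA epitope match, then a TAL-effector N-terminal segment (annotated by homology to avrXa10). Next comes a lacZα stuffer with a lac promoter and operator, T7 and T3 promoters and a pBluescript MCS fragment. After this come a TAL-effector C-terminal segment (annotated as avrBs3) and a uracil glycosylase inhibitor (UGI) from phage PBS2. The stuffer occupies the position where a TALE repeat array would sit, presumably as a placeholder for inserting custom DNA-binding repeats, although the record does not say so explicitly.

According to the catalogue, the insert also encodes one half of the evolved split cytidine deaminase DddA11'. The name suggests the C-terminal half of a G1397 split, and it probably lies in the unannotated gap before UGI. No promoter or plastid transit peptide is annotated within the cassette. The encoded protein forms one "hand" of the TALECD-UGI pair, which must be combined with its partner to reconstitute deaminase activity.
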