Addgene plasmid #191605: E1_pENTR_L1-L4_NI_G1397-DddA11'-C
Purpose: ptpTALECD_v2 vector assembly, Entry clone 1 with attL1 and L4
Depositing lab: Shin-ichi Arimura. Depositing organization: The University of Tokyo. Publication: Characterization and development of a plastid genome base editor, ptpTALECD. Nakazato I, Okuno M, Itoh T, Tsutsumi N, Arimura SI. Plant J. 2023 Aug;115(4):1151-1162. doi: 10.1111/tpj.16311. Epub 2023 Jun 2. PubMed 37265080.
Backbone
  Vector backbone: PINII
  Vector type: Other
Growth in bacteria
  Bacterial resistance: Kanamycin, 50 μg/mL
  Growth temperature: 37°C
  Growth strain: DH5alpha
  Copy number: High Copy
Gene/Insert
  Gene/Insert name: C- and N termini of platinum TALEN, a half of the evolved DddA (DddA11'), and a uracil glycosylase inhibitor
  Species: Synthetic
  Cloning method: Ligation Independent Cloning
Terms and licenses: Academic/Nonprofit Terms; Industry Terms: Not Available to Industry
Depositor comments: Multisite Gateway entry vector to express one hand of pTALECD_v2-UGI
How to cite: E1_pENTR_L1-L4_NI_G1397-DddA11'-C was a gift from Shin-ichi Arimura (Addgene plasmid # 191605 ; http://n2t.net/addgene:191605 ; RRID:Addgene_191605)
